>Addgene plasmid #80785 | pMA-SpCas9-g2 | addgene full sequence | sequence record 162403 | Addgene next-generation full plasmid sequencing result
ACTTGAAAAAGTGGCACCGAGTCGGTGCTTTTTTGTTTTAGAGCTAGAAATAGCAAGTTAGGACCGAGAC
CTGTACAACGCGTGGTACCTGGAGCACAAGACTGGCCTCACGGGCCTTCCGCTCACTGCCCGCTTTCCAG
TCGGGAAACCTGTCGTGCCAGCTGCATTAACATGGTCATAGCTGTTTCCTTGCGTATTGGGCGCTCTCCG
CTTCCTCGCTCACTGACTCGCTGCGCTCGGTCGTTCGGGTAAAGCCTGGGGTGCCTAATGAGCAAAAGGC
CAGCAAAAGGCCAGGAACCGTAAAAAGGCCGCGTTGCTGGCGTTTTTCCATAGGCTCCGCCCCCCTGACG
AGCATCACAAAAATCGACGCTCAAGTCAGAGGTGGCGAAACCCGACAGGACTATAAAGATACCAGGCGTT
TCCCCCTGGAAGCTCCCTCGTGCGCTCTCCTGTTCCGACCCTGCCGCTTACCGGATACCTGTCCGCCTTT
CTCCCTTCGGGAAGCGTGGCGCTTTCTCATAGCTCACGCTGTAGGTATCTCAGTTCGGTGTAGGTCGTTC
GCTCCAAGCTGGGCTGTGTGCACGAACCCCCCGTTCAGCCCGACCGCTGCGCCTTATCCGGTAACTATCG
TCTTGAGTCCAACCCGGTAAGACACGACTTATCGCCACTGGCAGCAGCCACTGGTAACAGGATTAGCAGA
GCGAGGTATGTAGGCGGTGCTACAGAGTTCTTGAAGTGGTGGCCTAACTACGGCTACACTAGAAGAACAG
TATTTGGTATCTGCGCTCTGCTGAAGCCAGTTACCTTCGGAAAAAGAGTTGGTAGCTCTTGATCCGGCAA
ACAAACCACCGCTGGTAGCGGTGGTTTTTTTGTTTGCAAGCAGCAGATTACGCGCAGAAAAAAAGGATCT
CAAGAAGATCCTTTGATCTTTTCTACGGGGTCTGACGCTCAGTGGAACGAAAACTCACGTTAAGGGATTT
TGGTCATGAGATTATCAAAAAGGATCTTCACCTAGATCCTTTTAAATTAAAAATGAAGTTTTAAATCAAT
CTAAAGTATATATGAGTAAACTTGGTCTGACAGTTACCAATGCTTAATCAGTGAGGCACCTATCTCAGCG
ATCTGTCTATTTCGTTCATCCATAGTTGCCTGACTCCCCGTCGTGTAGATAACTACGATACGGGAGGGCT
TACCATCTGGCCCCAGTGCTGCAATGATACCGCGAGAACCACGCTCACCGGCTCCAGATTTATCAGCAAT
AAACCAGCCAGCCGGAAGGGCCGAGCGCAGAAGTGGTCCTGCAACTTTATCCGCCTCCATCCAGTCTATT
AATTGTTGCCGGGAAGCTAGAGTAAGTAGTTCGCCAGTTAATAGTTTGCGCAACGTTGTTGCCATTGCTA
CAGGCATCGTGGTGTCACGCTCGTCGTTTGGTATGGCTTCATTCAGCTCCGGTTCCCAACGATCAAGGCG
AGTTACATGATCCCCCATGTTGTGCAAAAAAGCGGTTAGCTCCTTCGGTCCTCCGATCGTTGTCAGAAGT
AAGTTGGCCGCAGTGTTATCACTCATGGTTATGGCAGCACTGCATAATTCTCTTACTGTCATGCCATCCG
TAAGATGCTTTTCTGTGACTGGTGAGTACTCAACCAAGTCATTCTGAGAATAGTGTATGCGGCGACCGAG
TTGCTCTTGCCCGGCGTCAATACGGGATAATACCGCGCCACATAGCAGAACTTTAAAAGTGCTCATCATT
GGAAAACGTTCTTCGGGGCGAAAACTCTCAAGGATCTTACCGCTGTTGAGATCCAGTTCGATGTAACCCA
CTCGTGCACCCAACTGATCTTCAGCATCTTTTACTTTCACCAGCGTTTCTGGGTGAGCAAAAACAGGAAG
GCAAAATGCCGCAAAAAAGGGAATAAGGGCGACACGGAAATGTTGAATACTCATACTCTTCCTTTTTCAA
TATTATTGAAGCATTTATCAGGGTTATTGTCTCATGAGCGGATACATATTTGAATGTATTTAGAAAAATA
AACAAATAGGGGTTCCGCGCACATTTCCCCGAAAAGTGCCACCTAAATTGTAAGCGTTAATATTTTGTTA
AAATTCGCGTTAAATTTTTGTTAAATCAGCTCATTTTTTAACCAATAGGCCGAAATCGGCAAAATCCCTT
ATAAATCAAAAGAATAGACCGAGATAGGGTTGAGTGGCCGCTACAGGGCGCTCCCATTCGCCATTCAGGC
TGCGCAACTGTTGGGAAGGGCGTTTCGGTGCGGGCCTCTTCGCTATTACGCCAGCTGGCGAAAGGGGGAT
GTGCTGCAAGGCGATTAAGTTGGGTAACGCCAGGGTTTTCCCAGTCACGACGTTGTAAAACGACGGCCAG
TGAGCGCGACGTAATACGACTCACTATAGGGCGAATTGGCGGAAGGCCGTCAAGGCCACGTGTCTTGTCC
AGAGCTCGGATCCGGTCTCCCATGGAGGGCCTATTTCCCATGATTCCTTCATATTTGCATATACGATACA
AGGCTGTTAGAGAGATAATTGGAATTAATTTGACTGTAAACACAAAGATATTAGTACAAAATACGTGACG
TAGAAAGTAATAATTTCTTGGGTAGTTTGCAGTTTTAAAGTTATGTTTTAAAATGGACTATCATATGCTT
ACCGTAACTTGAAAGTATTTCGATTTCTTGGCTTTATATATCTTGTGGAAAGGACGAAACACCGGGTCTT
CGAGAAGACCTGTTTTAGAGCTAGAAATAGCAAGTTAAAATAAGGCTAGTCCGTTATCA
Features (pLannotate 1.2.2; 11 found; start..end, strand, type, name):
     35..60      +  misc_RNA       gRNA scaffold (fragment): guide RNA scaffold for the Streptococcus pyogenes CRISPR/Cas9 system
    123..170     -  CDS            lacI (fragment): lac repressor; lacI; The lac repressor binds to the lac operator to inhibit transcription in E. coli. This inhibition can be relieved by adding lactose or isopropyl-β-D-thiogalactopyranoside (IPTG).
    207..247     -  rep_origin     RSF ori (fragment): Plasmids containing the RSF 1030 origin of replication can be propagated in E. coli cells that contain additional plasmids with compatible origins.
    325..913     -  rep_origin     ori: high-copy-number ColE1/pMB1/pBR322/pUC origin of replication
   1084..1944    -  CDS            AmpR: β-lactamase; bla; confers resistance to ampicillin, carbenicillin, and related antibiotics
   1945..2049    -  promoter       AmpR promoter: bla
   2075..2206    -  rep_origin     M13 ori (fragment): M13 bacteriophage origin of replication; arrow indicates direction of (+) strand synthesis
   2227..2383    -  CDS            lacZα (fragment): LacZα fragment of β-galactosidase; lacZ fragment
   2392..2410    +  promoter       T7 promoter: promoter for bacteriophage T7 RNA polymerase
   2475..2715    +  promoter       U6 promoter: RNA polymerase III promoter for human U6 snRNA
   2742..28      +  misc_RNA       gRNA scaffold (across the origin): guide RNA scaffold for the Streptococcus pyogenes CRISPR/Cas9 system
