[The description below was written by a language model from this plasmid's Addgene catalogue record and pLannotate feature annotations shown in this document.]
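Description:
pMA-SpCas9-g2 is a small (about 2.8 kb) guide RNA entry plasmid built on the pMA15 gene-synthesis cloning backbone and catalogued as a mammalian expression/CRISPR vector. It is maintained in E. coli at high copy through a ColE1/pUC-type origin and selected with ampicillin via the β-lactamase gene and its native promoter. The remaining backbone annotations (short fragments of lacI, an RSF origin, an M13 origin and lacZα) are partial matches and are unlikely to be functional elements. A T7 promoter lies just upstream of the insert and coincides with the sequencing primer site listed for the plasmid.

The payload is a synthetic, roughly 400 bp gRNA expression cassette for Streptococcus pyogenes Cas9, placed between BamHI and BsrGI sites that remain intact. It consists of the human U6 RNA polymerase III promoter followed, after a short gap, by the SpCas9 gRNA scaffold, which spans the numbering origin of the circular sequence. The guide position is empty, so a user inserts a target-specific spacer between promoter and scaffold using a type IIS enzyme. The record is inconsistent here: the purpose line names BsaI, while the gRNA field names BbsI.

The plasmid belongs to a Golden Gate system for assembling arrays of U6-gRNA units to target several genes simultaneously, and this member supplies the unit for position 2, 12 or 22 in the array. It carries no Cas9 gene or mammalian selection marker, so the nuclease must be provided separately.
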