Addgene plasmid #80785: pMA-SpCas9-g2
Purpose: BsaI-based cloning of SpCas9 gRNA guide sequence, position 2/12/22 in the array
Depositing lab: Yonglun Luo. Depositing organization: Aarhus University. Publication: Golden Gate Assembly of CRISPR gRNA expression array for simultaneously targeting multiple genes. Vad-Nielsen J, Lin L, Bolund L, Nielsen AL, Luo Y. Cell Mol Life Sci. 2016 May 13. 10.1007/s00018-016-2271-5 PubMed 27178736.
Backbone
  Vector backbone: pMA15
  Backbone manufacturer: Lifetechnologies
  Backbone size w/o insert (bp): 2380
  Total vector size (bp): 2789
  Modifications to backbone: no
  Vector type: Mammalian Expression, CRISPR
Growth in bacteria
  Bacterial resistance: Ampicillin, 100 μg/mL
  Growth temperature: 37°C
  Growth strain: DH5alpha
  Copy number: High Copy
Gene/Insert
  Gene/Insert name: CRISPR gRNA expression cassette (for SpCas9)
  gRNA/shRNA sequence: empty (BbsI)
  Species: Synthetic
  Promoter: U6
  Tag / fusion protein: na
  Cloning method: Restriction Enzyme; 5′ cloning site bamHI (not destroyed); 3′ cloning site BsrGI (not destroyed)
  Sequencing primers: 5′ TAATACGACTCACTATAGG
Terms and licenses: Academic/Nonprofit Terms; Industry Terms: Not Available to Industry
How to cite: pMA-SpCas9-g2 was a gift from Yonglun Luo (Addgene plasmid # 80785 ; http://n2t.net/addgene:80785 ; RRID:Addgene_80785)
