>Addgene plasmid #80785 | pMA-SpCas9-g2 | addgene partial sequence | sequence record 159017 | Amp-R 5'-ATAATACCGCGCCACATAGC-3'
CGTTCTTCGGGGCGAAAACTCTCAAGGATCTTACCGCTGTTGAGATCCAGTTCGATGTAACCCACTCGTG
CACCCAACTGATCTTCAGCATCTTTTACTTTCACCAGCGTTTCTGGGTGAGCAAAAACAGGAAGGCAAAA
TGCCGCAAAAAAGGGAATAAGGGCGACACGGAAATGTTGAATACTCATACTCTTCCTTTTTCAATATTAT
TGAAGCATTTATCAGGGTTATTGTCTCATGAGCGGATACATATTTGAATGTATTTAGAAAAATAAACAAA
TAGGGGTTCCGCGCACATTTCCCCGAAAAGTGCCACCTAAATTGTAAGCGTTAATATTTTGTTAAAATTC
GCGTTAAATTTTTGTTAAATCAGCTCATTTTTTAACCAATAGGCCGAAATCGGCAAAATCCCTTATAAAT
CAAAAGAATAGACCGAGATAGGGTTGAGTGGCCGCTACAGGGCGCTCCCATTCGCCATTCAGGCTGCGCA
ACTGTTGGGAAGGGCGTTTCGGTGCGGGCCTCTTCGCTATTACGCCAGCTGGCGAAAGGGGGATGTGCTG
CAAGGCGATTAAGTTGGGTAACGCCAGGGTTTTCCCAGTCACGACGTTGTAAAACGACGGCCAGTGAGCG
CGACGTAATACGACTCACTATAGGGCGAATTGGCGGAAGGCCGTCAAGGCCACGTGTCTTGTCCAGAGCT
CGGATCCGGTCTCCCATGGAGGGCCTATTTCCCATGATTCCTTCATATTTGCATATACGATACAAGGCTG
TTAGAGAGATAATTGGAATTAATTTGACTGTAAACACAAAGATATTAGTACAA
