>Addgene plasmid #80785 | pMA-SpCas9-g2 | addgene partial sequence | sequence record 159019 | pBR322ori-F 5'-GGGAAACGCCTGGTATCTTT-3'
TCTGACTTGAGCGTCGATTTTTGTGATGCTCGTCAGGGGGGCGGAGCCTATGGAAAAACGCCAGCAACGC
GGCCTTTTTACGGTTCCTGGCCTTTTGCTGGCCTTTTGCTCATTAGGCACCCCAGGCTTTACCCGAACGA
CCGAGCGCAGCGAGTCAGTGAGCGAGGAAGCGGAGAGCGCCCAATACGCAAGGAAACAGCTATGACCATG
TTAATGCAGCTGGCACGACAGGTTTCCCGACTGGAAAGCGGGCAGTGAGCGGAAGGCCCGTGAGGCCAGT
CTTGTGCTCCAGGTACCACGCGTTGTACAGGTCTCGGTCCTAACTTGCTATTTCTAGCTCTAAAACAAAA
AAGCACCGACTCGGTGCCACTTTTTCAAGTTGATAACGGACTAGCCTTATTTTAACTTGCTATTTCTAGC
TCTAAAACAGGTCTTCTCGAAGACCCGGTGTTTCGTCCTTTCCACAAGATATATAAAGCCAAGAAATCGA
AATACTTTCAAGTTACGGTAAGCATATGATAGTCCATTTTAAAACATAACTTTAAAACTGCAAACTACCC
AAGAAATTATTACTTTCTACGTCACGTATTTTGTACTAATATCTTTGTGTTTACAGTCAAATTAATTCCA
ATTATCTCTCTAACAGCCTTGTATCGTATATGCAAATATGAAGGAATCATGGGAAATAGGCCCTCCATGG
GAGACCGGATCCGAGCTCTGGACAAGACACGTGGCCTTGACGGCCTTCCGCCAATTCGCCCTATAGTGAG
TCGTATTACGTCGCGCTCACTGGCCGTCGTTTTACA
